Addgene plasmid #117589: pEPOR2KN0017
Purpose: Level2 MoClo construct, containing level1 plant expression cassettes for SpCas9-KA(pEPOR1CB0009) and sgRNA_NbPDS(pEPOR1CB0114)
Depositing lab: Nicola Patron. Depositing organization: Earlham Institute. Publication: Comparison of efficiency and specificity of CRISPR-associated (Cas) nucleases in plants: An expanded toolkit for precision genome engineering. Raitskin O, Schudoma C, West A, Patron NJ. PLoS One. 2019 Feb 27;14(2):e0211598. doi: 10.1371/journal.pone.0211598. eCollection 2019. PubMed 30811422.
Backbone
  Vector backbone: pICSL4723
  Vector type: Plant Expression
Growth in bacteria
  Bacterial resistance: Kanamycin, 50 μg/mL
  Growth temperature: 37°C
  Growth strain: DH5alpha
  Copy number: High Copy
Gene/Insert
  Gene/Insert name: [35S:SpCas9-KA(pEPOR1CB0009) ] +[AtU6-26:sgRNA]
  Species: Synthetic
  Cloning method: Restriction Enzyme; 5′ cloning site BpiI (destroyed during cloning); 3′ cloning site BpiI (destroyed during cloning)
Terms and licenses: Academic/Nonprofit Terms; Industry Terms: Not Available to Industry
Depositor comments: Please visit https://www.biorxiv.org/content/early/2018/09/20/422766 for BioRxiv preprint
How to cite: pEPOR2KN0017 was a gift from Nicola Patron (Addgene plasmid # 117589 ; http://n2t.net/addgene:117589 ; RRID:Addgene_117589)
