[The description below was written by a language model from this plasmid's Addgene catalogue record and pLannotate feature annotations shown in this document.]
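Description:
pEPOR2KN0017 is a Level 2 MoClo (Golden Gate) plant expression construct of about 11.3 kb, assembled in the binary backbone pICSL4723 by joining two Level 1 transcription units through BpiI sites that were destroyed during cloning. The backbone has the layout of an Agrobacterium T-DNA vector. Nopaline-type left and right border repeats flank the payload. The pVS1 oriV, together with the RepA replication and StaA stability genes, supports maintenance in Agrobacterium. A high-copy ColE1/pUC-type origin drives propagation in E. coli. Bacterial selection is by kanamycin through an aminoglycoside phosphotransferase gene expressed from a bla promoter. No plant selectable marker appears in the feature table or the catalogue entry.

The first cassette expresses a Streptococcus pyogenes Cas9 variant that the record calls SpCas9-KA; what the "KA" changes are is not explained. Expression comes from an enhanced CaMV 35S promoter with a duplicated enhancer, followed by the TMV Ω translational leader, and ends at the NOS terminator. An EYFP coding sequence is annotated directly downstream of Cas9 and before the terminator. This placement suggests a C-terminal fluorescent fusion for monitoring nuclease expression, although the catalogue fields do not mention it. The second cassette is a single guide RNA targeting NbPDS, presumably the Nicotiana benthamiana phytoene desaturase gene. According to the catalogue it is driven by the Arabidopsis U6-26 Pol III promoter. Only the SpCas9 gRNA scaffold is annotated for this unit, and the promoter lies in the unannotated stretch upstream of it.

The plasmid comes from a toolkit built to compare the efficiency and specificity of different Cas nucleases in plants, where it delivers nuclease and guide together for targeted mutagenesis at the PDS locus.
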