Features (pLannotate 1.2.2; 16 found; start..end, strand, type, name):
    127..803     +  promoter       CaMV 35S promoter (enhanced): cauliflower mosaic virus 35S promoter with a duplicated enhancer region
    828..881     +  misc_feature   TMV Ω: translational enhancer from the tobacco mosaic virus 5'-leader sequence (Gallie et al., 1988)
    890..4993    +  CDS            Cas9: Cas9 (Csn1) endonuclease from the Streptococcus pyogenes Type II CRISPR/Cas system generates RNA-guided double strand breaks in DNA
   5033..5749    +  CDS            EYFP: EYFP is a basic (constitutively fluorescent) green/yellow fluorescent protein published in 1996, derived from Aequorea victoria. It is reported to be a very rapidly-maturing weak dimer with high acid sensitivity.
   5765..6017    +  terminator     NOS terminator: nopaline synthase terminator and poly(A) signal
   6269..6344    +  misc_RNA       gRNA scaffold: guide RNA scaffold for the Streptococcus pyogenes CRISPR/Cas9 system
   6356..6377    -  protein_bind   attB2 (fragment): mutant version of attB; recombination site for the Gateway® BP reaction BP Clonase™
   6449..6473    +  misc_feature   RB T-DNA repeat: right border repeat from nopaline C58 T-DNA
   6782..7411    +  CDS            pVS1 StaA: stability protein from the Pseudomonas plasmid pVS1 (Heeb et al., 2000)
   7840..8913    +  CDS            pVS1 RepA: replication protein from the Pseudomonas plasmid pVS1 (Heeb et al., 2000)
   8979..9173    +  rep_origin     pVS1 oriV: origin of replication for the Pseudomonas plasmid pVS1 (Heeb et al., 2000)
   9235..9303    +  promoter       AmpR promoter (fragment): bla
   9381..9485    +  promoter       AmpR promoter: bla
   9486..10280   +  CDS            KanR: aminoglycoside phosphotransferase; aphA-3; confers resistance to kanamycin
  10451..11039   +  rep_origin     ori: high-copy-number ColE1/pMB1/pBR322/pUC origin of replication
  11175..11199   +  misc_feature   LB T-DNA repeat: left border repeat from nopaline C58 T-DNA
>Addgene plasmid #117589 | pEPOR2KN0017 | addgene full sequence | sequence record 228278 | Addgene NGS Result
GAACACTCTGTGCCGATGTATCACCTCTCGCAAGAATTCAAGCTTGGAGGTCAACATGGTGGAGCACGAC
ACTCTGGTCTACTCCAAAAATGTCAAAGATACAGTCTCAGAAGATCAAAGGGCTATTGAGACTTTTCAAC
AAAGGATAATTTCGGGAAACCTCCTCGGATTCCATTGCCCAGCTATCTGTCACTTCATCGAAAGGACAGT
AGAAAAGGAAGGTGGCTCCTACAAATGCCATCATTGCGATAAAGGAAAGGCTATCATTCAAGATCTCTCT
GCCGACAGTGGTCCCAAAGATGGACCCCCACCCACGAGGAGCATCGTGGAAAAAGAAGAGGTTCCAACCA
CGTCTACAAAGCAAGTGGATTGATGTGATAACATGGTGGAGCACGACACTCTGGTCTACTCCAAAAATGT
CAAAGATACAGTCTCAGAAGATCAAAGGGCTATTGAGACTTTTCAACAAAGGATAATTTCGGGAAACCTC
CTCGGATTCCATTGCCCAGCTATCTGTCACTTCATCGAAAGGACAGTAGAAAAGGAAGGTGGCTCCTACA
AATGCCATCATTGCGATAAAGGAAAGGCTATCATTCAAGATCTCTCTGCCGACAGTGGTCCCAAAGATGG
ACCCCCACCCACGAGGAGCATCGTGGAAAAAGAAGAGGTTCCAACCACGTCTACAAAGCAAGTGGATTGA
TGTGACATCTCCACTGACGTAAGGGATGACGCACAATCCCACTATCCTTCGCAAGACCCTTCCTCTATAT
AAGGAAGTTCATTTCATTTGGAGAGGACACGCTCGAGTATAAGAGCTCATTTTTACAACAATTACCAACA
ACAACAAACAACAAACAACATTACAATTACATTTACAATTATCGATACAATGGACAAGAAGTACTCCATT
GGGCTCGATATCGGCACAAACAGCGTCGGCTGGGCCGTCATTACGGACGAGTACAAGGTGCCGAGCAAAA
AATTCAAAGTTCTGGGCAATACCGATCGCCACAGCATAAAGAAGAACCTCATTGGCGCCCTCCTGTTCGA
CTCCGGGGAGACGGCCGAAGCCACGCGGCTCAAAAGAACAGCACGGCGCAGATATACCCGCAGAAAGAAT
CGGATCTGCTACCTGCAGGAGATCTTTAGTAATGAGATGGCTAAGGTGGATGACTCTTTCTTCCATAGGC
TGGAGGAGTCCTTTTTGGTGGAGGAGGATAAAAAGCACGAGCGCCACCCAATCTTTGGCAATATCGTGGA
CGAGGTGGCGTACCATGAAAAGTACCCAACCATATATCATCTGAGGAAGAAGCTTGTAGACAGTACTGAT
AAGGCTGACTTGCGGTTGATCTATCTCGCGCTGGCGCATATGATCAAATTTCGGGGACACTTCCTCATCG
AGGGGGACCTGAACCCAGACAACAGCGATGTCGACAAACTCTTTATCCAACTGGTTCAGACTTACAATCA
GCTTTTCGAAGAGAACCCGATCAACGCATCCGGAGTTGACGCCAAAGCAATCCTGAGCGCTAGGCTGTCC
AAATCCCGGCGGCTCGAAAACCTCATCGCACAGCTCCCTGGGGAGAAGAAGAACGGCCTGTTTGGTAATC
TTATCGCCCTGTCACTCGGGCTGACCCCCAACTTTAAATCTAACTTCGACCTGGCCGAAGATGCCAAGCT
TCAACTGAGCAAAGACACCTACGATGATGATCTCGACAATCTGCTGGCCCAGATCGGCGACCAGTACGCA
GACCTTTTTTTGGCGGCAAAGAACCTGTCAGACGCCATTCTGCTGAGTGATATTCTGCGAGTGAACACGG
AGATCACCAAAGCTCCGCTGAGCGCTAGTATGATCAAGCGCTATGATGAGCACCACCAAGACTTGACTTT
GCTGAAGGCCCTTGTCAGACAGCAACTGCCTGAGAAGTACAAGGAAATTTTCTTCGATCAGTCTAAAAAT
GGCTACGCCGGATACATTGACGGCGGAGCAAGCCAGGAGGAATTTTACAAATTTATTAAGCCCATCTTGG
AAAAAATGGACGGCACCGAGGAGCTGCTGGTAAAGCTTAACAGAGAAGATCTGTTGCGCAAACAGCGCAC
TTTCGACAATGGAAGCATCCCCCACCAGATTCACCTGGGCGAACTGCACGCTATCCTCAGGCGGCAAGAG
GATTTCTACCCCTTTTTGAAAGATAACAGGGAAAAGATTGAGAAAATCCTCACATTTCGGATACCCTACT
ATGTAGGCCCCCTCGCCCGGGGAAATTCCAGATTCGCGTGGATGACTCGCAAATCAGAAGAGACTATCAC
TCCCTGGAACTTCGAGGAAGTCGTGGATAAGGGGGCCTCTGCCCAGTCCTTCATCGAAAGGATGACTAAC
TTTGATAAAAATCTGCCTAACGAAAAGGTGCTTCCTAAACACTCTCTGCTGTACGAGTACTTCACAGTTT
ATAACGAGCTCACCAAGGTCAAATACGTCACAGAAGGGATGAGAAAGCCAGCATTCCTGTCTGGAGAGCA
GAAGAAAGCTATCGTGGACCTCCTCTTCAAGACGAACCGGAAAGTTACCGTGAAACAGCTCAAAGAAGAT
TATTTCAAAAAGATTGAATGTTTCGACTCTGTTGAAATCAGCGGAGTGGAGGATCGCTTCAACGCATCCC
TGGGAACGTATCACGATCTCCTGAAAATCATTAAAGACAAGGACTTCCTGGACAATGAGGAGAACGAGGA
CATTCTTGAGGACATTGTCCTCACCCTTACGTTGTTTGAAGATAGGGAGATGATTGAAGAACGCTTGAAA
ACTTACGCTCATCTCTTCGACGACAAAGTCATGAAACAGCTCAAGAGGCGCCGATATACAGGATGGGGGC
GGCTGTCAAGAAAACTGATCAATGGGATCCGAGACAAGCAGAGTGGAAAGACAATCCTGGATTTTCTTAA
GTCCGATGGATTTGCCAACCGGAACTTCATGCAGTTGATCCATGATGACTCTCTCACCTTTAAGGAGGAC
ATCCAGAAAGCACAAGTTTCTGGCCAGGGGGACAGTCTCCACGAGCACATCGCTAATCTTGCAGGTAGCC
CAGCTATCAAAAAGGGAATACTGCAGACCGTTAAGGTCGTGGATGAACTCGTCAAAGTAATGGGAAGGCA
TAAGCCCGAGAATATCGTTATCGAGATGGCCCGAGAGAACCAAACTACCCAGAAGGGACAGAAGAACAGT
AGGGAAAGGATGAAGAGGATTGAAGAGGGTATAAAAGAACTGGGGTCCCAAATCCTTAAGGAACACCCAG
TTGAAAACACCCAGCTTCAGAATGAGAAGCTCTACCTGTACTACCTGCAGAACGGCAGGGACATGTACGT
GGATCAGGAACTGGACATCAATCGGCTCTCCGACTACGACGTGGATCATATCGTGCCCCAGTCTTTTCTC
AAAGATGATTCTATTGATAATGCAGTGTTGACAAGATCCGATAAAAATAGAGGGAAGAGTGATAACGTCC
CCTCAGAAGAAGTTGTCAAGAAAATGAAAAATTATTGGCGGCAGCTGCTGAACGCCAAACTGATCACACA
ACGGAAGTTCGATAATCTGACTAAGGCTGAACGAGGTGGCCTGTCTGAGTTGGATAAAGCCGGCTTCATC
AAAAGGCAGCTTGTTGAGACACGCCAGATCACCAAGCACGTGGCCCAAATTCTCGATTCACGCATGAACA
CCAAGTACGATGAAAATGACAAACTGATTCGAGAGGTGAAAGTTATTACTCTGAAGTCTAAGCTGGTTTC
AGATTTCAGAAAGGACTTTCAGTTTTATAAGGTGAGAGAGATCAACAATTACCACCATGCGCATGATGCC
TACCTGAATGCAGTGGTAGGCACTGCACTTATCAAAAAATATCCCAAGCTTGAATCTGAATTTGTTTACG
GAGACTATAAAGTGTACGATGTTAGGAAAATGATCGCAAAGTCTGAGCAGGAAATAGGCAAGGCCACCGC
TAAGTACTTCTTTTACAGCAATATTATGAATTTTTTCAAGACCGAGATTACACTGGCCAATGGAGAGATT
CGGAAGCGACCACTTATCGAAACAAACGGAGAAACAGGAGAAATCGTGTGGGACAAGGGTAGGGATTTCG
CGACAGTCCGGAAGGTCCTGTCCATGCCGCAGGTGAACATCGTTAAAAAGACCGAAGTACAGACCGGAGG
CTTCTCCAAGGAAAGTATCCTCCCGAAAAGGAACAGCGACAAGCTGATCGCACGCAAAAAAGATTGGGAC
CCCAAGAAATACGGCGGATTCGATTCTCCTACAGTCGCTTACAGTGTACTGGTTGTGGCCAAAGTGGAGA
AAGGGAAGTCTAAAAAACTCAAAAGCGTCAAGGAACTGCTGGGCATCACAATCATGGAGCGATCAAGCTT
CGAAAAAAACCCCATCGACTTTCTCGAGGCGAAAGGATATAAAGAGGTCAAAAAAGACCTCATCATTAAG
CTTCCCAAGTACTCTCTCTTTGAGCTTGAAAACGGCCGGAAACGAATGCTCGCTAGTGCGGGCGAGCTGC
AGAAAGGTAACGAGCTGGCACTGCCCTCTAAATACGTTAATTTCTTGTATCTGGCCAGCCACTATGAAAA
GCTCAAAGGATCTCCCGAAGATAATGAGCAGAAGCAGCTGTTCGTGGAACAACACAAACACTACCTTGAT
GAGATCATCGAGCAAATAAGCGAATTCTCCAAAAGAGTGATCCTCGCCGACGCTAACCTCGATAAGGTGC
TTTCTGCTTACAATAAGCACAGGGATAAGCCCATCAGGGAGCAGGCAGAAAACATTATCCACTTGTTTAC
TCTGACCAACTTGGGCGCGCCTGCAGCCTTCAAGTACTTCGACACCACCATAGACAGAAAGCGGTACACC
TCTACAAAGGAGGTCCTGGACGCCACACTGATTCATCAGTCAATTACGGGGCTCTATGAAACAAGAATCG
ACCTCTCTCAGCTCGGTGGAGACAGCAGGGCTGACCCCAAGAAGAAGAGGAAGGTGGGTTCGATGGTGAG
CAAGGGCGAGGAGCTGTTCACCGGGGTGGTGCCCATCCTGGTCGAGCTGGACGGCGACGTAAACGGCCAC
AAGTTCAGCGTGTCCGGCGAGGGCGAGGGCGATGCCACCTACGGCAAGCTGACCCTGAAGTTCATCTGCA
CCACCGGCAAGCTGCCCGTGCCCTGGCCCACCCTCGTGACCACCTTCGGCTACGGCCTGCAGTGCTTCGC
CCGCTACCCCGACCACATGAAGCAGCACGACTTCTTCAAGTCCGCCATGCCCGAAGGCTACGTCCAGGAG
CGCACCATCTTCTTCAAGGACGACGGCAACTACAAGACCCGCGCCGAGGTGAAGTTCGAGGGCGACACCC
TGGTGAACCGCATCGAGCTGAAGGGCATCGACTTCAAGGAGGACGGCAACATCCTGGGGCACAAGCTGGA
GTACAACTACAACAGCCACAACGTCTATATCATGGCCGACAAGCAGAAGAACGGCATCAAGGTGAACTTC
AAGATCCGCCACAACATCGAGGACGGCAGCGTGCAGCTCGCCGACCACTACCAGCAGAACACCCCCATCG
GCGACGGCCCCGTGCTGCTGCCCGACAACCACTACCTGAGCTACCAGTCCGCCCTGAGCAAAGACCCCAA
CGAGAAGCGCGATCACATGGTCCTGCTGGAGTTCGTGACCGCCGCCGGGATCACTCTCGGCATGGACGAG
CTGTACAAGTGAGCTTGTCAAGCAGATCGTTCAAACATTTGGCAATAAAGTTTCTTAAGATTGAATCCTG
TTGCCGGTCTTGCGATGATTATCATATAATTTCTGTTGAATTACGTTAAGCATGTAATAATTAACATGTA
ATGCATGACGTTATTTATGAGATGGGTTTTTATGATTAGAGTCCCGCAATTATACATTTAATACGCGATA
GAAAACAAAATATAGCGCGCAAACTAGGATAAATTATCGCGCGCGGTGTCATCTATGTTACTAGATCGAC
GCTACTAGAATTCGAGCTCGGAGCATCTTCATTCTTAAGATATGAAGATAATCTTCAAAAGGCCCCTGGG
AATCTGAAAGAAGAGAAGCAGGCCCATTTATATGGGAAAGAACAATAGTATTTCTTATATAGGCCCATTT
AAGTTGAAAACAATCTTCAAAAGTCCCACATCGCTTAGATAAGAAAACGAAGCTGAGTTTATATACAGCT
AGAGTCGAAGTAGTGATTGCCGTTAATTTGAGAGTCCAGTTTTAGAGCTAGAAATAGCAAGTTAAAATAA
GGCTAGTCCGTTATCAACTTGAAAAAGTGGCACCGAGTCGGTGCTTTTTTTCTAGACCCAGCTTTCTTGT
ACAAAGTTGGCATTACGCTTTACGAGGATGCACATGTGACCGAGGGACACGAAGTGATCCGTTTAAACTA
TCAGTGTTTGACAGGATATATTGGCGGGTAAACCTAAGAGAAAAGAGCGTTTATTAGAATAATCGGATAT
TTAAAAGGGCGTGAAAAGGTTTATCCGTTCGTCCATTTGTATGTGCATGCCAACCACAGGGTTCCCCTCG
GGAGTCAGCCGTGCGGCTGCATGAAATCCTGGCCGGTTTGTCTGATGCCAAGCTGGCGGCCTGGCCGGCC
AGCTTGGCCGCTGAAGAAACCGAGCGCCGCCGTCTAAAAAGGTGATGTGTATTTGAGTAAAACAGCTTGC
GTCATGCGGTCGCTGCGTATATGATGCGATGAGTAAATAAACAAATACGCAAGGGGAACGCATGAAGGTT
ATCGCTGTACTTAACCAGAAAGGCGGGTCAGGCAAGACGACCATCGCAACCCATCTAGCCCGCGCCCTGC
AACTCGCCGGGGCCGATGTTCTGTTAGTCGATTCCGATCCCCAGGGCAGTGCCCGCGATTGGGCGGCCGT
GCGGGAAGATCAACCGCTAACCGTTGTCGGCATCGACCGCCCGACGATTGACCGCGACGTGAAGGCCATC
GGCCGGCGCGACTTCGTAGTGATCGACGGAGCGCCCCAGGCGGCGGACTTGGCTGTGTCCGCGATCAAGG
CAGCCGACTTCGTGCTGATTCCGGTGCAGCCAAGCCCTTACGACATATGGGCCACCGCCGACCTGGTGGA
GCTGGTTAAGCAGCGCATTGAGGTCACGGATGGAAGGCTACAAGCGGCCTTTGTCGTGTCGCGGGCGATC
AAAGGCACGCGCATCGGCGGTGAGGTTGCCGAGGCGCTGGCCGGGTACGAGCTGCCCATTCTTGAGTCCC
GTATCACGCAGCGCGTGAGCTACCCAGGCACTGCCGCCGCCGGCACAACCGTTCTTGAATCAGAACCCGA
GGGCGACGCTGCCCGCGAGGTCCAGGCGCTGGCCGCTGAAATTAAATCAAAACTCATTTGAGTTAATGAG
GTAAAGAGAAAATGAGCAAAAGCACAAACACGCTAAGTGCCGGCCGTCCGAGCGCACGCAGCAGCAAGGC
TGCAACGTTGGCCAGCCTGGCAGACACGCCAGCCATGAAGCGGGTCAACTTTCAGTTGCCGGCGGAGGAT
CACACCAAGCTGAAGATGTACGCGGTACGCCAAGGCAAGACCATTACCGAGCTGCTATCTGAATACATCG
CGCAGCTACCAGAGTAAATGAGCAAATGAATAAATGAGTAGATGAATTTTAGCGGCTAAAGGAGGCGGCA
TGGAAAATCAAGAACAACCAGGCACCGACGCCGTGGAATGCCCCATGTGTGGAGGAACGGGCGGTTGGCC
AGGCGTAAGCGGCTGGGTTGTCTGCCGGCCCTGCAATGGCACTGGAACCCCCAAGCCCGAGGAATCGGCG
TGAGCGGTCGCAAACCATCCGGCCCGGTACAAATCGGCGCGGCGCTGGGTGATGACCTGGTGGAGAAGTT
GAAGGCCGCGCAGGCCGCCCAGCGGCAACGCATCGAGGCAGAAGCACGCCCCGGTGAATCGTGGCAAGCG
GCCGCTGATCGAATCCGCAAAGAATCCCGGCAACCGCCGGCAGCCGGTGCGTCGTCGATTAGGAAGCCGC
CCAAGGGCGACGAGCAACCAGATTTTTTCGTTCCGATGCTCTATGACGTGGGCACCCGCGATAGTCGCAG
CATCATGGACGTGGCCGTTTTCCGTCTGTCGAAGCGTGACCGACGAGCTGGCGAGGTGATCCGCTACGAG
CTTCCAGACGGGCACGTAGAGGTTTCCGCAGGGCCGGCCGGCATGGCCAGTGTGTGGGATTACGACCTGG
TACTGATGGCGGTTTCCCATCTAACCGAATCCATGAACCGATACCGGGAAGGGAAGGGAGACAAGCCCGG
CCGCGTGTTCCGTCCACACGTTGCGGACGTACTCAAGTTCTGCCGGCGAGCCGATGGCGGAAAGCAGAAA
GACGACCTGGTAGAAACCTGCATTCGGTTAAACACCACGCACGTTGCCATGCAGCGTACGAAGAAGGCCA
AGAACGGCCGCCTGGTGACGGTATCCGAGGGTGAAGCCTTGATTAGCCGCTACAAGATCGTAAAGAGCGA
AACCGGGCGGCCGGAGTACATCGAGATCGAGCTAGCTGATTGGATGTACCGCGAGATTACAGAAGGCAAG
AACCCGGACGTGCTGACGGTTCACCCCGATTACTTTTTGATCGATCCCGGCATCGGCCGTTTTCTCTACC
GCCTGGCACGCCGCGCCGCAGGCAAGGCAGAAGCCAGATGGTTGTTCAAGACGATCTACGAACGCAGTGG
CAGCGCCGGAGAGTTCAAGAAGTTCTGTTTCACCGTGCGCAAGCTGATCGGGTCAAATGACCTGCCGGAG
TACGATTTGAAGGAGGAGGCGGGGCAGGCTGGCCCGATCCTAGTCATGCGCTACCGCAACCTGATCGAGG
GCGAAGCATCCGCCGGTTCCTAATGTACGGAGCAGATGCTAGGGCAAATTGCCCTAGCAGGGGAAAAAGG
TCGAAAAAGCTTCTTTCCTGTGGATAGCACGTACATTGGGAACCCAAAGCCGTACATTGGGAACCGGAAC
CCGTACATTGGGAACCCAAAGCCGTACATTGGGAACCGGTCACACATGTAAGTGACTGATATAAAAGAGA
AAAAAGGCGATTTTTCCGCCTAAAACTCTTTAAAACTTATTAAAACTCTTAAAACCCGCCTGGCCTGTGC
ATAACTGTCTGGCCAGCGCACAGCCGAACAGCTGCAAAAAGCGCCCACATCAAGGCTCCGAGTGCGCGGA
ACCCCTATTTGTTTATTTTTCTAAATACATTCAAATATGTATCCGCTCATGAGACAATAACCCKCCTGGC
CTGTGCATAACTGTCTGGCCAGCGCACAGCCGAACAGCTGCAAAAAGCGCCCACATCAAGGCTCCGAGTG
CGCGGAACCCCTATTTGTTTATTTTTCTAAATACATTCAAATATGTATCCGCTCATGAGACAATAACCCT
GATAAATGCTTCAATAATATTGAAAAAGGAAGAGTATGGCTAAAATGAGAATATCACCGGAATTGAAAAA
ACTGATCGAAAAATACCGCTGCGTAAAAGATACGGAAGGAATGTCTCCTGCTAAGGTATATAAGCTGGTG
GGAGAAAATGAAAACCTATATTTAAAAATGACGGACAGCCGGTATAAAGGGACCACCTATGATGTGGAAC
GGGAAAAGGACATGATGCTATGGCTGGAAGGAAAGCTGCCTGTTCCAAAGGTCCTGCACTTTGAACGGCA
TGATGGCTGGAGCAATCTGCTCATGAGTGAGGCCGATGGCGTCCTTTGCTCGGAAGAGTATGAAGATGAA
CAAAGCCCTGAAAAGATTATCGAGCTGTATGCGGAGTGCATCAGGCTCTTTCACTCCATCGACATATCGG
ATTGTCCCTATACGAATAGCTTAGACAGCCGCTTAGCCGAATTGGATTACTTACTGAATAACGATCTGGC
CGATGTGGATTGCGAAAACTGGGAAGAGGACACTCCATTTAAAGATCCGCGCGAGCTGTATGATTTTTTA
AAGACGGAAAAGCCCGAAGAGGAACTTGTCTTTTCCCACGGCGACCTGGGAGACAGCAACATCTTTGTGA
AAGATGGCAAAGTAAGTGGCTTTATTGATCTTGGGAGAAGCGGCAGGGCGGACAAGTGGTATGACATTGC
CTTCTGCGTCCGGTCGCTCAGGGAGGATATCGGGGAAGAACAGTATGTCGAGCTATTTTTTGACTTACTG
GGGATCAAGCCTGATTGGGAGAAAATAAAATATTATATTTTACTGGATGAATTGTTTTAGCTGTCAGACC
AAGTTTACTCATATATACTTTAGATTGATTTAAAACTTCATTTTTAATTTAAAAGGATCTAGGTGAAGAT
CCTTTTTGATAATCTCATGACCAAAATCCCTTAACGTGAGTTTTCGTTCCACTGAGCGTCAGACCCCGTA
GAAAAGATCAAAGGATCTTCTTGAGATCCTTTTTTTCTGCGCGTAATCTGCTGCTTGCAAACAAAAAAAC
CACCGCTACCAGCGGTGGTTTGTTTGCCGGATCAAGAGCTACCAACTCTTTTTCCGAAGGTAACTGGCTT
CAGCAGAGCGCAGATACCAAATACTGTTCTTCTAGTGTAGCCGTAGTTAGGCCACCACTTCAAGAACTCT
GTAGCACCGCCTACATACCTCGCTCTGCTAATCCTGTTACCAGTGGCTGCTGCCAGTGGCGATAAGTCGT
GTCTTACCGGGTTGGACTCAAGACGATAGTTACCGGATAAGGCGCAGCGGTCGGGCTGAACGGGGGGTTC
GTGCACACAGCCCAGCTTGGAGCGAACGACCTACACCGAACTGAGATACCTACAGCGTGAGCTATGAGAA
AGCGCCACGCTTCCCGAAGGGAGAAAGGCGGACAGGTATCCGGTAAGCGGCAGGGTCGGAACAGGAGAGC
GCACGAGGGAGCTTCCAGGGGGAAACGCCTGGTATCTTTATAGTCCTGTCGGGTTTCGCCACCTCTGACT
TGAGCGTCGATTTTTGTGATGCTCGTCAGGGGGGCGGAGCCTATGGAAAAACGCCAGCAACGCGGCCTTT
TTACGGTTCCTGCTCGGATCTGTTGGACCGGACAGTAGTCATGGTTGATGGGCTGCCTGTATCGAGTGGT
GATTTTGTGCCGAGCTGCCGGTCGGGGAGCTGTTGGCTGGCTGGTGGCAGGATATATTGTGGTGTAAACA
AATTGACGCTTAGACAACTTAATAACACATTGCGGACGTTTTTAATGTACTGGGGTT
